>Addgene plasmid #53930 | Col18a1_pCSdest | addgene partial sequence | sequence record 153908 | EBV-rev 5'-GTGGTTTGTCCAAACTCATC-3'
GACTCACTATAGTTCTAGAGGCTCGAGAGGATCACCACTTTGTACAAGAAAGCTGGGTACGCGTAAGCTT
GGGCCCCTCGAGGGATACTCTAGAGCGGCCGCCCTTTTTTTTTTTTTTTTGGTATAAAATGTCATTTTTA
TTTGGTGCCTCTTTGAAATGGCATCATAGCACACATTGTCACAGAACCAGACCCACTGGATTGTCCCAAT
CCTTGGACAGCAGAGCCTGAGGCAGGCACAGTGGCTTTGATTGGCCACTTGTGACCCTGGGCACACAAGT
CCCTTCATAGGACAAGTGCTTCATGTGGCTGCTGTGAGATTTCTGGACTTCAAGCTGATGTCCAGCTTGG
GCTTGGTTGGGGTTGGGTTCTCTGAACAGGATCTCAGGGGTCGCCAGAGAGGCCAGTCTGAGAGACAAAC
CTGAGGATGGGCCCCATGTCACGTCTGGCCCTCGGAAAAATGAGCACGCAGGCTAAGTCTGGCCACATTC
CTGGCCTATGCCCATGGTGACGGGAGGGGGGGTCAGATCTGGGGTCACAGTGAGTTACTGAGCTTGGGAA
CCTCCCCTGGCAGGGAGTGTGGCTGCAGGAGAGTGGGGCAGTCAGGAGAGCTGGTTCCCACTGCTCAAGG
ATGAGTAGACCCAGTTACCACCTGGATGAGCAGGTGCCCGCCTATATGCCTGGCACAGCCACTGGGCGGT
GAGAAGGGAGCCTTGGACTGCCTGCCCTGTGCTGTCC
