>Addgene plasmid #53930 | Col18a1_pCSdest | addgene partial sequence | sequence record 153909 | CMV-F 5'-CGCAAATGGGCGGTAGGCGTG-3'
TGGGGACGTCGGAGCAAGCTTGATTTAGGTGACACTATAGAATACAAGCTACTTGTTCTTTTTGCAGGAT
CCCATCGATTCGAATTCAAGGATCACAAGTTTGTACAAAAAAGCAGGCTGGTACCGGTCCGGAATTCCCG
GGATTCACCGAGGAGCTGGGTGCAGCATCCGGGCGCAGACGGCCTGGCCTGGGGAGATGGCGCCCAGGTG
GCACCTCCTGGATGTGCTCACCAGTTTGGTCTTGCTGCTGGTGGCACGCGTCTCCTGGGCAGAGCCAGAG
AATGTTGCTGAGGAGGTGGGGCTGCTGCAGCTCCTTGGAGACCCCCTACCTGAGAAGATCTCACAAATCG
ATGACCCTCACGTCGGGCCGGCCTACATCTTTGGACCAGACTCCAACAGTGGCCAGGTGGCCCAGTATCA
TTTCCCAAAACTCTTCTTCCGGGACTTTTCGCTGCTGTTTCATGTCCGGCCAGCCACAGAGGCAGCAGGG
GTGCTATTTGCCATCACAGATGCTGCCCAGGTGGTAGTCTCACTGGGCGTGAAGCTCTCAGAGGTCCGAG
ATGGACAGCAAAACATCTCATTGCTCTACACGGAGCCTGGGGCCAGCCAGACCCAGACGGGAGCCAGCTT
CCGCCTACCTGCATTTGTTGGGCAGTGGACACACTTCGCGCTCAGCGTCGACGGAGGCTCTGTGGCTCTC
TACGTAGACTGTGAAGAATTCCAGA
