[The description below was written by a language model from this plasmid's Addgene catalogue record.]
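Description:
Col18a1_pCSdest is a mammalian expression plasmid carrying the mouse Col18a1 cDNA (collagen type XVIII alpha 1 chain) in pCSDest, a Gateway destination vector of the pCS2 family. The backbone is recorded as about 4.1 kb and the insert as about 5.6 kb. The insert was introduced by Gateway recombination cloning, so the coding sequence would be expected to be flanked by the attB sites left by that reaction. No feature table is supplied, however, so neither these sites nor other backbone elements can be confirmed from the record. The plasmid is maintained in E. coli at high copy number under ampicillin selection. The record does not name the bacterial origin of replication, and it lists no epitope tags, fusion partners or reporters.

Two promoters are recorded upstream of the insert, CMV and SP6, and they serve different purposes. The CMV promoter drives strong constitutive transcription by RNA polymerase II when the DNA is introduced into vertebrate cells or embryos. The SP6 phage promoter allows in vitro transcription of sense mRNA from the same template. This dual arrangement is typical of vectors used to make synthetic mRNA for microinjection into zebrafish or Xenopus embryos.

That use fits the associated publication, which surveyed how expression of human chromosome 21 genes affects early development in zebrafish. This clone appears to be the mouse orthologue of one such gene, probably belonging to a matched set of clones for overexpression screening, although the record does not say how this particular plasmid was used.
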