Addgene plasmid #53930: Col18a1_pCSdest
Depositing lab: Roger Reeves. Depositing organization: Johns Hopkins University and School of Medicine. Publication: Survey of Human Chromosome 21 Gene Expression Effects on Early Development in Danio rerio. Edie S, Zaghloul NA, Leitch CC, Klinedinst DK, Lebron J, Thole JF, McCallion AS, Katsanis N, Reeves RH. G3 (Bethesda). 2018 Jul 2;8(7):2215-2223. doi: 10.1534/g3.118.200144. PubMed 29760202.
Backbone
  Vector backbone: pCSDest
  Backbone manufacturer: Lawson Lab (Addgene Plasmid 22423)
  Backbone size w/o insert (bp): 4095
  Vector type: Mammalian Expression
Growth in bacteria
  Bacterial resistance: Ampicillin, 100 μg/mL
  Growth temperature: 37°C
  Growth strain: DH10B
  Copy number: High Copy
Gene/Insert
  Gene/Insert name: Col18a1
  Species: M. musculus (mouse)
  Insert size (bp): 5642
  Entrez Gene: Col18a1
  Promoter: SP6 and CMV
  Cloning method: Gateway Cloning
  Sequencing primers: 5′ CMV-F; 3′ EBV-Rev
Terms and licenses: Academic/Nonprofit Terms; Industry Terms
Depositor comments: NM_001109991
How to cite: Col18a1_pCSdest was a gift from Roger Reeves (Addgene plasmid # 53930 ; http://n2t.net/addgene:53930 ; RRID:Addgene_53930)
